>Addgene plasmid #10776 | 1006 pSG5L Myr HA PTEN | addgene partial sequence | sequence record 17707 | 10776 with T7
CCATGGGGAGCAGCAAGAGCAAGCCCAAGGACCCCAGCCAGCGCGCCTACGCCTACGACGTGCCCGACTA
CGCCTCCCTCGGATCCATGACAGCCATCATCAAAGAGATCGTTAGCAGAAACAAAAGGAGATATCAAGAG
GATGGATTCGACTTAGACTTGACCTATATTTATCCAAACATTATTGCTATGGGATTTCCTGCAGAAAGAC
TTGAAGGCGTATACAGGAACAATATTGATGATGTAGTAAGGTTTTTGGATTCAAAGCATAAAAACCATTA
CAAGATATACAATCTTTGTGCTGAAAGACATTATGACACCGCCAAATTTAATTGCAGAGTTGCACAATAT
CCTTTTGAAGACCATAACCCACCACAGCTAGAACTTATCAAACCCTTTTGTGAAGATCTTGACCAATGGC
TAAGTGAAGATGACAATCATGTTGCAGCAATTCACTGTAAAGCTGGAAAGGGACGAACTGGTGTAATGAT
ATGTGCATATTTATTACATCGGGGCAAATTTTTAAAGGCACAAGAGGCCCTAGATTTCTATGGGGAAGTA
AGGACCAGAGACAAAAAGGGAGTAACTATTCCCAGTCAGAGGCGCTATGTGTATTATTATAGCTACCTGT
TAAAGAATCATCTGGATTATAGACCAGTGGCACTGTTGTTTCACAAGATGATGTTTGAAACTATTCCAAT
GTTCAGTGGCGGAACTTGCAATCCTCAGTTTGTGGTCTGCCAGCTAAAGGTGAAGATATATTCCTCCAAT
TCAGGACCCACACGACGGGAAGACAAGTTCATGTACTTTGAGTTCCCTCAGCCGTTACCTGTGTGTGGTG
ATATCAAAGTAGAGTTCTTCCACAAACAGAACAAGATGCTAAAAAGGACAAAATGTTTCACTTTTGGGTA
AATACATTCTTCATACCAGGACCAGAGGAAACCT
