[The description below was written by a language model from this plasmid's Addgene catalogue record.]
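Description:
1006 pSG5L Myr HA PTEN is a mammalian expression plasmid built on the pSG5L-HA backbone (about 4.1 kb without insert) that carries the human PTEN coding sequence, roughly 1.2 kb, cloned between BamHI and EcoRI sites that both remain intact. It is propagated in E. coli as a high-copy plasmid under ampicillin selection. No mammalian selection marker is listed, so the record does not indicate any means of selecting stable transfectants. The record also does not name the promoter driving expression in mammalian cells or provide a feature table. The only hint about flanking elements is that a T7 primer is listed for sequencing into the 5′ end of the insert, implying a T7 promoter sequence upstream of the cloning site.

The distinctive feature of the construct is the pair of N-terminal elements supplied by the backbone: a myristoylation signal (Myr) followed by an HA epitope tag, both fused in front of PTEN. A myristoylation signal directs covalent attachment of a myristate lipid to the N-terminus of the protein, which generally tethers it to cellular membranes. The HA tag allows detection or immunoprecipitation with anti-HA antibodies and distinguishes the exogenous protein from endogenous PTEN. PTEN is a tumour-suppressor phosphatase whose lipid substrate resides at the membrane, so a constitutively membrane-targeted version is a logical tool for asking how localisation affects its activity and downstream signalling. The record itself does not state a specific purpose beyond mammalian expression of the tagged fusion protein.
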