Addgene plasmid #10776: 1006 pSG5L Myr HA PTEN
Depositing lab: William Sellers.
Backbone
  Vector backbone: pSG5L-HA
  Backbone size w/o insert (bp): 4100
  Vector type: Mammalian Expression
Growth in bacteria
  Bacterial resistance: Ampicillin, 100 μg/mL
  Growth temperature: 37°C
  Growth strain: DH5alpha
  Copy number: High Copy
Gene/Insert
  Gene/Insert name: PTEN
  Species: H. sapiens (human)
  Insert size (bp): 1200
  Entrez Gene: PTEN (a.k.a. 10q23del, BZS, CWS1, DEC, GLM2, MHAM, MMAC1, PTEN1, PTENbeta, TEP1)
  Tag / fusion protein: Myr (N terminal on backbone); HA (N terminal on backbone)
  Cloning method: Restriction Enzyme; 5′ cloning site BamHI (not destroyed); 3′ cloning site EcoRI (not destroyed)
  Sequencing primers: 5′ T7
Terms and licenses: Academic/Nonprofit Terms; Industry Terms: Not Available to Industry
How to cite: 1006 pSG5L Myr HA PTEN was a gift from William Sellers (Addgene plasmid # 10776 ; http://n2t.net/addgene:10776 ; RRID:Addgene_10776)
